>Addgene plasmid #223633 | pET28a-SpyCatcher | addgene full sequence | sequence record 444092 | Addgene NGS Result
TGGCGAATGGG
[124 nt withheld, positions 12-135]
C
[91 nt withheld, positions 137-227]
A
[49 nt withheld, positions 229-277]
CCTTTGACGTTGGAGTCCACGTTCTTT
[37 nt withheld, positions 305-341]
ACCCTATCTCGGTCTATTCTTTTGATTTATAAGGGATTTTGCCGATTTCGGCCTATTGGTTAAAAAATGA
GCTGATTTAACAAAAATTTAACGCGAATTTTAACAAAATATTAACGCTTACAATTTAGGTGGCACTTTTC
GGGGAAATGTGCGCGGAACCCCTATTTGTTTATTTTTCTAAATACATTCAAATATGTATCCGCTCATGAA
TTAATTCTTAGAAAAACTCATCGAGCATCAAATGAAACTGCAATTTATTCATATCAGGATTATCAATACC
ATATTTTTGAAAAAGCCGTTTCTGTAATGAAGGAGAAAACTCACCGAGGCAGTTCCATAGGATGGCAAGA
TCCTGGTATCGGTCTGCGATTCCGACTCGTCCAACATCAATACAACCTATTAATTTCCCCTCGTCAAAAA
TAAGGTTATCAAGTGAGAAATCACCATGAGTGACGACTGAATCCGGTGAGAATGGCAAAAGTTTATGCAT
TTCTTTCCAGACTTGTTCAACAGGCCAGCCATTACGCTCGTCATCAAAATCACTCGCATCAACCAAACCG
TTATTCATTCGTGATTGCGCCTGAGCGAGACGAAATACGCGATCGCTGTTAAAAGGACAATTACAAACAG
GAATCGAATGCAACCGGCGCAGGAACACTGCCAGCGCATCAACAATATTTTCACCTGAATCAGGATATTC
TTCTAATACCTGGAATGCTGTTTTCCCGGGGATCGCAGTGGTGAGTAACCATGCATCATCAGGAGTACGG
ATAAAATGCTTGATGGTCGGAAGAGGCATAAATTCCGTCAGCCAGTTTAGTCTGACCATCTCATCTGTAA
CATCATTGGCAACGCTACCTTTGCCATGTTTCAGAAACAACTCTGGCGCATCGGGCTTCCCATACAATCG
ATAGATTGTCGCACCTGATTGCCCGACATTATCGCGAGCCCATTTATACCCATATAAATCAGCATCCATG
TTGGAATTTAATCGCGGCCTAGAGCAAGACGTTTCCCGTTGAATATGGCTCATAACACCCCTTGTATTAC
TGTTTATGTAAGCAGACAGTTTTATTGTTCATGACCAAAATCCCTTAACGTGAGTTTTCGTTCCACTGAG
CGTCAGACCCCGTAGAAAAGATCAAAGGATCTTCTTGAGATCCTTTTTTTCTGCGCGTAATCTGCTGCTT
GCAAACAAAAAAACCACCGCTACCAGCGGTGGTTTGTTTGCCGGATCAAGAGCTACCAACTCTTTTTCCG
AAGGTAACTGGCTTCAGCAGAGCGCAGATACCAAATACTGTCCTTCTAGTGTAGCCGTAGTTAGGCCACC
ACTTCAAGAACTCTGTAGCACCGCCTACATACCTCGCTCTGCTAATCCTGTTACCAGTGGCTGCTGCCAG
TGGCGATAAGTCGTGTCTTACCGGGTTGGACTCAAGACGATAGTTACCGGATAAGGCGCAGCGGTCGGGC
TGAACGGGGGGTTCGTGCACACAGCCCAGCTTGGAGCGAACGACCTACACCGAACTGAGATACCTACAGC
GTGAGCTATGAGAAAGCGCCACGCTTCCCGAAGGGAGAAAGGCGGACAGGTATCCGGTAAGCGGCAGGGT
CGGAACAGGAGAGCGCACGAGGGAGCTTCCAGGGGGAAACGCCTGGTATCTTTATAGTCCTGTCGGGTTT
CGCCACCTCTGACTTGAGCGTCGATTTTTGTGATGCTCGTCAGGGGGGCGGAGCCTATGGAAAAACGCCA
GCAACGCGGCCTTTTTACGGTTCCTGGCCTTTTGCTGGCCTTTTGCTCACATGTTCTTTCCTGCGTTATC
CCCTGATTCTGTGGATAACCGTATTACCGCCTTTGAGTGAGCTGATACCGCTCGCCGCAGCCGAACGACC
GAGCGCAGCGAGTCAGTGAGCGAGGAAGCGGAAGAGCGCCTGATGCGGTATTTTCTCCTTACGCATCTGT
GCGGTATTTCACACCGCAATGGTGCACTCTCAGTACAATCTGCTCTGATGCCGCATAGTTAAGCCAGTAT
ACACTCCGCTATCGCTACGTGACTGGGTCATGGCTGCGCCCCGACACCCGCCAACACCCGCTGACGCGCC
CTGACGGGCTTGTCTGCTCCCGGCATCCGCTTACAGACAAGCTGTGACCGTCTCCGGGAGCTGCATGTGT
CAGAGGTTTTCACCGTCATCACCGAAACGCGCGAGGCAGCTGCGGTAAAGCTCATCAGCGTGGTCGTGAA
GCGATTCACAGATGTCTGCCTGTTCATCCGCGTCCAGCTCGTTGAGTTTCTCCAGAAGCGTTAATGTCTG
GCTTCTGATAAAGCGGGCCATGTTAAGGGCGGTTTTTTCCTGTTTGGTCACTGATGCCTCCGTGTAAGGG
GGATTTCTGTTCATGGGGGTAATGATACCGATGAAACGAGAGAGGATGCTCACGATACGGGTTACTGATG
ATGAACATGCCCGGTTACTGGAACGTTGTGAGGGTAAACAACTGGCGGTATGGATGCGGCGGGACCAGAG
AAAAATCACTCAGGGTCAATGCCAGCGCTTCGTTAATACAGATGTAGGTGTTCCACAGGGTAGCCAGCAG
CATCCTGCGATGCAGATCCGGAACATAATGGTGCAGGGCGCTGACTTCCGCGTTTCCAGACTTTACGAAA
CACGGAAACCGAAGACCATTCATGTTGTTGCTCAGGTCGCAGACGTTTTGCAGCAGCAGTCGCTTCACGT
TCGCTCGCGTATCGGTGATTCATTCTGCTAACCAGTAAGGCAACCCCGCCAGCCTAGCCGGGTCCTCAAC
GACAGGAGCACGATCATGCGCACCCGTGGGGCCGCCATGCCGGCGATAATGGCCTGCTTCTCGCCGAAAC
GTTTGGTGGCGGGACCAGTGACGAAGGCTTGAGCGAGGGCGTGCAAGATTCCGAATACCGCAAGCGACAG
GCCGATCATCGTCGCGCTCCAGCGAAAGCGGTCCTCGCCGAAAATGACCCAGAGCGCTGCCGGCACCTGT
CCTACGAGTTGCATGATAAAGAAGACAGTCATAAGTGCGGCGACGATAGTCATGCCCCGCGCCCACCGGA
AGGAGCTGACTGGGTTGAAGGCTCTCAAGGGCATCGGTCGAGATCCCGGTGCCTAATGAGTGAGCTAACT
TACATTAATTGCGTTGCGCTCACTGCCCGCTTTCCAGTCGGGAAACCTGTCGTGCCAGCTGCATTAATGA
ATCGGCCAACGCGCGGGGAGAGGCGGTTTGCGTATTGGGCGCCAGGGTGGTTTTTCTTTTCACCAGTGAG
ACGGGCAACAGCTGATTGCCCTTCACCGCCTGGCCCTGAGAGAGTTGCAGCAAGCGGTCCACGCTGGTTT
GCCCCAGCAGGCGAAAATCCTGTTTGATGGTGGTTAACGGCGGGATATAACATGAGCTGTCTTCGGTATC
GTCGTATCCCACTACCGAGATATCCGCACCAACGCGCAGCCCGGACTCGGTAATGGCGCGCATTGCGCCC
AGCGCCATCTGATCGTTGGCAACCAGCATCGCAGTGGGAACGATGCCCTCATTCAGCATTTGCATGGTTT
GTTGAAAACCGGACATGGCACTCCAGTCGCCTTCCCGTTCCGCTATCGGCTGAATTTGATTGCGAGTGAG
ATATTTATGCCAGCCAGCCAGACGCAGACGCGCCGAGACAGAACTTAATGGGCCCGCTAACAGCGCGATT
TGCTGGTGACCCAATGCGACCAGATGCTCCACGCCCAGTCGCGTACCGTCTTCATGGGAGAAAATAATAC
TGTTGATGGGTGTCTGGTCAGAGACATCAAGAAATAACGCCGGAACATTAGTGCAGGCAGCTTCCACAGC
AATGGCATCCTGGTCATCCAGCGGATAGTTAATGATCAGCCCACTGACGCGTTGCGCGAGAAGATTGTGC
ACCGCCGCTTTACAGGCTTCGACGCCGCTTCGTTCTACCATCGACACCACCACGCTGGCACCCAGTTGAT
CGGCGCGAGATTTAATCGCCGCGACAATTTGCGACGGCGCGTGCAGGGCCAGACTGGAGGTGGCAACGCC
AATCAGCAACGACTGTTTGCCCGCCAGTTGTTGTGCCACGCGGTTGGGAATGTAATTCAGCTCCGCCATC
GCCGCTTCCACTTTTTCCCGCGTTTTCGCAGAAACGTGGCTGGCCTGGTTCACCACGCGGGAAACGGTCT
GATAAGAGACACCGGCATACTCTGCGACATCGTATAACGTTACTGGTTTCACATTCACCACCCTGAATTG
ACTCTCTTCCGGGCGCTATCATGCCATACCGCGAAAGGTTTTGCGCCATTCGATGGTGTCCGGGATCTCG
ACGCTCTCCCTTATGCGACTCCTGCATTAGGAAGCAGCCCAGTAGTAGGTTGAGGCCGTTGAGCACCGCC
GCCGCAAGGAATGGTGCATGCAAGGAGATGGCGCCCAACAGTCCCCCGGCCACGGGGCCTGCCACCATAC
CCACGCCGAAACAAGCGCTCATGAGCCCGAAGTGGCGAGCCCGATCTTCCCCATCGGTGATGTCGGCGAT
ATAGGCGCCAGCAACCGCACCTGTGGCGCCGGTGATGCCGGCCACGATGCGTCCGGCGTAGAGGATCGAG
ATCTCGATCCCGCGAAATTAATACGACTCACTATAGGGGAATTGTGAGCGGATAACAATTCCCCTCTAGA
AATAATTTTGTTTAACTTTAAGAAGGAGATATACCATGTCGTACTACCATCACCATCACCATCACGATTA
CGACATCCCAACGACCGAAAACCTGTATTTTCAGGGCGCCATGGTAACCACCTTATCAGGTTTATCAGGT
GAGCAAGGTCCGTCCGGTGATATGACAACTGAAGAAGATAGTGCTACCCATATTAAATTCTCAAAACGTG
ATGAGGACGGCCGTGAGTTAGCTGGTGCAACTATGGAGTTGCGTGATTGCTCTGGTAAAACTATTAGTAC
ATGGATTTCAGATGGACATGTGAAGGATTTCTACCTGTATCCAGGAAAATATACATTTGTCGAAACCGCA
GCACCAGACGGTTATGAGGTAGCAACTCCAATTGAATTTACAGTTAATGAGGACGGTCAGGTTACTGTAG
ATGGTGAAGCAACTGAAGGTGACGCTCATACTGGATCCAGTGGTAGCTAAGAATTCGAGCTCCGTCGACA
AGCTTGCGGCCGCACTCGAGCACCACCACCACCACCACTGAGATCCGGCTGCTAACAAAGCCCGAAAGGA
AGCTGAGTTGGCTGCTGCCACCGCTGAGCAATAACTAGCATAACCCCTTGGGGCCTCTAAACGGGTCTTG
AGGGGTTTTTTGCTGAAAGGAGGAACTATATCCGGAT
Features (pLannotate 1.2.2; 20 found; start..end, strand, type, name):
     12..440     +  rep_origin     f1 ori (sequence partly withheld): f1 bacteriophage origin of replication; arrow indicates direction of (+) strand synthesis
    493..550     +  promoter       AmpR promoter (fragment): bla
    559..1374    -  CDS            KanR: aminoglycoside phosphotransferase; aph(3')-Ia; confers resistance to kanamycin in bacteria or G418 (Geneticin®) in eukaryotes
   1496..2084    +  rep_origin     ori: high-copy-number ColE1/pMB1/pBR322/pUC origin of replication
   2270..2409    -  misc_feature   bom: basis of mobility region from pBR322
   2511..2702    -  CDS            rop: Rop protein, which maintains plasmids at low copy number; rop
   2719..3099    +  CDS            YPB1_ECOLX: Protein predicted: Swiss-Prot protein existence level 4. From Escherichia coli.
   3171..3462    -  CDS            TcR (fragment): tetracycline efflux protein; tet; confers resistance to tetracycline
   3477..3498    -  protein_bind   CAP binding site: CAP binding activates transcription in the presence of cAMP. E. coli catabolite activator protein
   3511..4593    -  CDS            lacI: lac repressor; lacI; The lac repressor binds to the lac operator to inhibit transcription in E. coli. This inhibition can be relieved by adding lactose or isopropyl-β-D-thiogalactopyranoside (IPTG).
   4594..4671    -  promoter       lacI promoter: lacI
   4679..4958    -  CDS            TcR (fragment): tetracycline efflux protein; tet; confers resistance to tetracycline
   4980..4998    +  promoter       T7 promoter: promoter for bacteriophage T7 RNA polymerase
   4999..5023    +  protein_bind   lac operator: The lac repressor binds to the lac operator to inhibit transcription in E. coli. This inhibition can be relieved by adding lactose or isopropyl-β-D-thiogalactopyranoside (IPTG). lac repressor encoded by lacI
   5038..5060    +  RBS            RBS: efficient ribosome binding site from bacteriophage T7 gene 10 (Olins and Rangwala, 1989)
   5077..5096    +  CDS            8xHis (fragment): 8xHis affinity tag
   5118..5138    +  CDS            TEV site: tobacco etch virus (TEV) protease recognition and cleavage site
   5542..5559    +  CDS            9xHis (fragment): 9xHis affinity tag
   5569..5618    +  CDS            SET1 (fragment): solubility-enhancement tag derived from T7 phage gene 10B
   5626..5673    +  terminator     T7 terminator: transcription terminator for bacteriophage T7 RNA polymerase
