[The description below was written by a language model from this plasmid's Addgene catalogue record and pLannotate feature annotations shown in this document.]
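Description:
pET28a-SpyCatcher is a bacterial expression plasmid built on the pET28a backbone for producing and purifying SpyCatcher003 carrying an S49C substitution, with an N-terminal His6 tag, in E. coli. The 5,698 nt sequence carries the usual pET propagation elements: a ColE1/pBR322-type origin together with the bom region and the rop gene, which keeps copy number low as listed in the record, an f1 phage origin, and a kanamycin resistance gene (aminoglycoside phosphotransferase) for selection. Short tetracycline-resistance fragments and a predicted E. coli open reading frame flagged by the annotation appear to be pBR322-derived backbone remnants rather than functional parts.

Expression is driven by a T7 promoter immediately followed by a lac operator, with the plasmid-borne lacI gene supplying repressor so that transcription stays off until IPTG is added in a host that provides T7 RNA polymerase. A T7 gene 10 ribosome binding site precedes the coding region, which begins with a histidine tag followed by a TEV protease recognition site, suggesting that the tag can be cleaved off after affinity purification. The SpyCatcher003 sequence itself is not annotated by the automated tool but would occupy the unlabelled stretch between the TEV site and the downstream elements. A second histidine stretch sits just before the T7 terminator, as in the parental vector; the record does not say whether it is translated, and only an N-terminal tag is listed. SpyCatcher003 forms a spontaneous covalent isopeptide bond with SpyTag peptides. An introduced cysteine of this kind is commonly used for site-specific chemical labelling or attachment, although the record does not state the purpose of S49C.
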