Addgene plasmid #223633: pET28a-SpyCatcher
Purpose: Protein purification of SpyCatcher003 (S49C) with 6xHis tag from E. coli
Depositing lab: Enfu Hui. Depositing organization: University of California, San Diego (UCSD). Publication: cis-B7:CD28 interactions at invaginated synaptic membranes provide CD28 co-stimulation and promote CD8(+) T cell function and anti-tumor immunity. Zhao Y, Caron C, Chan YY, Lee CK, Xu X, Zhang J, Masubuchi T, Wu C, Bui JD, Hui E. Immunity. 2023 Jun 13;56(6):1187-1203.e12. doi: 10.1016/j.immuni.2023.04.005. Epub 2023 May 8. PubMed 37160118.
Backbone
  Vector backbone: pET28a
  Vector type: Bacterial Expression
Growth in bacteria
  Bacterial resistance: Kanamycin, 50 μg/mL
  Growth temperature: 37°C
  Growth strain: DH5alpha
  Copy number: Low Copy
Gene/Insert
  Gene/Insert name: SpyCatcher003 S49C
  Species: NA
  Tag / fusion protein: His6 (N terminal on insert)
  Cloning method: Gibson Cloning
  Sequencing primers: 5′ T7; 3′ T7 terminal
Terms and licenses: Academic/Nonprofit Terms; Industry Terms: Not Available to Industry
Depositor comments: Plasmid lab code: L1889
How to cite: pET28a-SpyCatcher was a gift from Enfu Hui (Addgene plasmid # 223633 ; http://n2t.net/addgene:223633 ; RRID:Addgene_223633)
